Addgene plasmid #167447: pMSR:MSMEG_5536:Dendra
Purpose: C-term fluorescent fusion
Depositing lab: Keith Derbyshire & Joseph Wade. Depositing organization: Wadsworth Center, New York State Department of Health. Publication: A Mycobacterial Systems Resource for the Research Community. Judd JA, Canestrari J, Clark R, Joseph A, Lapierre P, Lasek-Nesselquist E, Mir M, Palumbo M, Smith C, Stone M, Upadhyay A, Wirth SE, Dedrick RM, Meier CG, Russell DA, Dills A, Dove E, Kester J, Wolf ID, Zhu J, Rubin ER, Fortune S, Hatfull GF, Gray TA, Wade JT, Derbyshire KM. mBio. 2021 Mar 2;12(2). pii: mBio.02401-20. doi: 10.1128/mBio.02401-20. PubMed 33653882.
Backbone
  Vector backbone: pMSR:Dendra
  Vector type: Bacterial Expression ; Integrating Mycobacterial Expression Vector attL5. T7 expression in E. coli
Growth in bacteria
  Bacterial resistance: Apramycin, 25 μg/mL
  Growth temperature: 37°C
  Growth strain: DH5alpha
  Copy number: High Copy
Gene/Insert
  Gene/Insert name: MSMEG_5536
  Species: M. smegmatis
  Promoter: pmycTetO
  Tag / fusion protein: Gly-Ala Linker/Dendra2/1x Flag Tag (C terminal on insert)
  Cloning method: Ligation Independent Cloning
  Sequencing primers: 5′ TGATAGAGTTTGTCCTCCCTATCAG; 3′ TCCATATGCACCTTGACACG
Resource information
  A portion of this plasmid was derived from a plasmid made by: CP000480.1
Terms and licenses: Academic/Nonprofit Terms; Industry Terms: Not Available to Industry
Depositor comments: 5' cloning site: AseI (destroyed), 3' cloning site: HindIII (not destroyed)
How to cite: pMSR:MSMEG_5536:Dendra was a gift from Keith Derbyshire & Joseph Wade (Addgene plasmid # 167447 ; http://n2t.net/addgene:167447 ; RRID:Addgene_167447)
