[The description below was written by a language model from this plasmid's Addgene catalogue record.]
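Description:
pMSR:MSMEG_5536:Dendra is a bacterial expression plasmid built on the pMSR:Dendra backbone, an integrating mycobacterial expression vector that uses the mycobacteriophage L5 attachment system. It therefore inserts into the mycobacterial chromosome at the L5 site as a single copy instead of replicating episomally. In E. coli it is propagated as a high-copy plasmid under apramycin selection. The record also notes that the vector supports T7-driven expression in E. coli. No feature table is provided, so the origin of replication, the integrase cassette and the exact arrangement of the T7 elements are not stated.

The insert is the Mycobacterium smegmatis open reading frame MSMEG_5536, derived from the reference M. smegmatis genome sequence and introduced by ligation-independent cloning. The 5′ AseI junction was destroyed and the 3′ HindIII site retained. The record does not describe the function of the encoded protein. Expression is driven by pmycTetO, a mycobacterial promoter carrying tet operator sequences, which generally allows tetracycline-responsive regulation in strains that supply the Tet repressor. The gene is fused at its C terminus, through a glycine-alanine linker, to Dendra2 followed by a single FLAG tag. Dendra2 is a green-to-red photoconvertible fluorescent protein, and the FLAG epitope allows antibody-based detection or pull-down.

The stated purpose is to produce a C-terminal fluorescent fusion. The plasmid belongs to a systematic mycobacterial resource collection of tagged M. smegmatis genes. Such a fusion is suited to examining the localisation and expression of the MSMEG_5536 product in live mycobacterial cells, and to immunodetection of the tagged protein.
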