>Addgene plasmid #167447 | pMSR:MSMEG_5536:Dendra | depositor partial sequence | sequence record 325275 | partial
ATGCCTGAGACCATCGATGCCGTGCCTGAGATCGATGACCTGCGTCGTGAGATCGACGAACTCGACGCCA
CCATCATCGCCGCCATCCAGCGGCGCACCGAAGTGTCGAAGACCATCGGTAAAGCACGCATGGCATCGGG
CGGTACCCGCCTGGTCCACAGCCGTGAGATGAAGGTCATCGAGCGCTACATCGACGCGCTCGGCCCGGAG
GGCAAGGACCTCGCGATGCTGTTGCTGCGCCTCGGCCGCGGCCGCCTCGGGTAC
